>Addgene plasmid #32836 | HA-merlin | addgene partial sequence | sequence record 39721 | CMV-F
AGCTCTCTGGCTACTAGAGAACCCACTGCTTACTGGCTTATCGAAATTAATACGACTCACTATAGGGAGA
CCCAAGCTTGCCATGGCCTACCCATACGATGTTCCTGACTATGCGGGCTATCCCTATGACGTCCCGGACT
ATGCAGGATCCTATCCATATGACGTTCCAGATTACGCTGCTCAGTGCGGCCGCTCTAGAATGGCCGGGGC
CATCGCTTCCCGCATGAGCTTCAGCTCACTCAAGAGGAAGCAGCCCAAGACATTCACGGTGCGGATCGTC
ACCATGGACGCCGAGATGGAGTTCAACTGCGAGATGAAATGGAAGGGGAAGGACCTGTTTGATTTGGTGT
GCCGGACACTGGGGCTTCGGGAAACCTGGTTCTTTGGACTGCAGTATACAATCAAGGACACGGTGGCCTG
GCTCAAAATGGACAAGAAGGTGTTGGATCATGATGTTTCGAAGGAAGAACCAGTTACCTTTCACTTCCTG
GCCAAATTTTATCCTGAAAATGCTGAGGAGGAGCTAGTTCAAGAGATCACGCAACACTTATTTTTCTTAC
AGGTGAAGAAGCAGATTTTGGATGAAAAGGTCTACTGCCCTCCCGAGGCGTCCGTGCTCTTGGCGTCATA
TGCTGTCCAGGCCAAGTATGGCGACTATGACCCCTCTGTGCACAAGCGGGGATTTTTAGCCCAAGAGGAA
TTGCTCCCGAAAAGGGTGATAAATCTCTATCAGATGACTCCGGAAATGTGGGAGGAGAGAATTACGGCTT
GGTATGCGGAGCACCGGGGCAGAGCCAGGGATGAAGCTGAAATGGAGTATTTGAAGATAGCTCAGGACCT
GGAGATGTATGGTGTGAACTACTTTACAATC
