[The description below was written by a language model from this plasmid's Addgene catalogue record.]
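Description:
HA-merlin is a mammalian expression plasmid built on the pcDNA3-HA backbone (about 5.4 kb without insert) that carries the human NF2 gene, which encodes the tumour suppressor merlin. Transcription of the insert is driven by the CMV promoter, a strong constitutive promoter suited to transient expression in transfected mammalian cells. An HA epitope supplied by the backbone is fused to the N terminus of merlin, so the protein can be detected or immunoprecipitated with anti-HA antibodies without a merlin-specific reagent. The plasmid is propagated in E. coli under ampicillin selection. Its copy number is recorded as unknown, and no feature table is provided, so the origin of replication, polyadenylation signal and any mammalian selection marker are not documented directly, although the listed BGH reverse sequencing primer is consistent with a BGH terminator region downstream of the insert. The insert was introduced by restriction cloning, but the sites used are not stated, and neither is the insert size.

The construct comes from work on the Hippo pathway and its inactivation of the YAP oncoprotein in cell contact inhibition and tissue growth control. It is suited to overexpressing tagged merlin to examine its effects on this signalling in cultured cells. One caveat is recorded: the merlin coding sequence contains several amino acid changes relative to all available human and mouse reference sequences, and it is unclear whether these affect function. Users should therefore take this into account when interpreting results, or verify the sequence before treating the product as wild-type merlin.
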