Addgene plasmid #32836: HA-merlin
Depositing lab: Kunliang Guan. Depositing organization: University of California, San Diego (UCSD). Publication: Inactivation of YAP oncoprotein by the Hippo pathway is involved in cell contact inhibition and tissue growth control. Zhao B, Wei X, Li W, Udan RS, Yang Q, Kim J, Xie J, Ikenoue T, Yu J, Li L, Zheng P, Ye K, Chinnaiyan A, Halder G, Lai ZC, Guan KL. Genes Dev. 2007 Nov 1. 21(21):2747-61. 10.1101/gad.1602907 PubMed 17974916.
Backbone
  Vector backbone: pcDNA3-HA
  Backbone size w/o insert (bp): 5400
  Vector type: Mammalian Expression
Growth in bacteria
  Bacterial resistance: Ampicillin, 100 μg/mL
  Growth temperature: 37°C
  Growth strain: DH5alpha
  Copy number: Unknown
Gene/Insert
  Gene/Insert name: Merlin
  Species: H. sapiens (human)
  Entrez Gene: NF2 (a.k.a. ACN, BANF, SCH, SWNV, merlin-1)
  Promoter: CMV
  Tag / fusion protein: HA (N terminal on backbone)
  Cloning method: Restriction Enzyme; 5′ cloning site NA (unknown if destroyed); 3′ cloning site NA (unknown if destroyed)
  Sequencing primers: 5′ CMV-F; 3′ BGH-rev
Terms and licenses: Academic/Nonprofit Terms; Industry Terms: Not Available to Industry
Depositor comments: Merlin insert contains several amino acid mutations compared to all available mouse and human reference sequences. It is unclear whether these mutations affect plasmid function.
How to cite: HA-merlin was a gift from Kunliang Guan (Addgene plasmid # 32836 ; http://n2t.net/addgene:32836 ; RRID:Addgene_32836)
